>Addgene plasmid #23364 | pDONR223-CIB1 | depositor partial sequence | sequence record 10995 | Author sequence
ATGGGGGGCTCGGGCAGTCGCCTGTCCAAGGAGCTGCTGGCCGAGTACCAGGACTTGACGTTCCTGACGA
AGCAGGAGATCCTCCTAGCCCACAGGCGGTTTTGTGAGCTGCTTCCCCAGGAGCAGCGGAGCGTGGAGTC
GTCACTTCGGGCACAAGTGCCCTTCGAGCAGATTCTCAGCCTTCCAGAGCTCAAGGCCAACCCCTTCAAG
GAGCGAATCTGCAGGGTCTTCTCCACATCCCCAGCCAAAGACAGCCTTAGCTTTGAGGACTTCCTGGATC
TCCTCAGTGTGTTCAGTGACACAGCCACGCCAGACATCAAGTCCCATTATGCCTTCCGCATCTTTGACTT
TGATGATGACGGAACCTTGAACAGAGAAGACCTGAGCCGGCTGGTGAACTGCCTCACGGGAGAGGGCGAG
GACACACGGCTTAGTGCGTCTGAGATGAAGCAGCTCATCGACAACATCCTGGAGGAGTCTGACATTGACA
GGGATGGAACCATCAACCTCTCTGAGTTCCAGCACGTCATCTCCCGTTCTCCAGACTTTGCCAGCTCCTT
TAAGATTGTCCTGTTG
