>Addgene plasmid #23364 | pDONR223-CIB1 | addgene partial sequence | sequence record 29245 | 23364 with M13pUC-fwd
AGCTCGGGCCCAATAATGATTTTATTTTGACTGATAGTGACCTGTTCGTTGCAACAAATTGATGAGCAAT
GCTTTTTTATAATGCCAACTTTGTACAAAAAAGTTGGCACCATGGGGGGCTCGGGCAGTCGCCTGTCCAA
GGAGCTGCTGGCCGAGTACCAGGACTTGACGTTCCTGACGAAGCAGGAGATCCTCCTAGCCCACAGGCGG
TTTTGTGAGCTGCTTCCCCAGGAGCAGCGGAGCGTGGAGTCGTCACTTCGGGCACAAGTGCCCTTCGAGC
AGATTCTCAGCCTTCCAGAGCTCAAGGCCAACCCCTTCAAGGAGCGAATCTGCAGGGTCTTCTCCACATC
CCCAGCCAAAGACAGCCTTAGCTTTGAGGACTTCCTGGATCTCCTCAGTGTGTTCAGTGACACAGCCACG
CCAGACATCAAGTCCCATTATGCCTTCCGCATCTTTGACTTTGATGATGACGGAACCTTGAACAGAGAAG
ACCTGAGCCGGCTGGTGAACTGCCTCACGGGAGAGGGCGAGGACACACGGCTTAGTGCGTCTGAGATGAA
GCAGCTCATCGACAACATCCTGGAGGAGTCTGACATTGACAGGG
