[The description below was written by a language model from this plasmid's Addgene catalogue record.]
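Description:
pDONR223-CIB1 is a Gateway entry clone built in the pDONR223 donor backbone (about 5 kb without insert). It carries the human CIB1 open reading frame, which encodes calcium and integrin binding protein 1, also known as calmyrin. The plasmid is maintained in E. coli at high copy and selected with spectinomycin. The 576 bp insert was introduced by Gateway recombination, so in the finished clone the ORF would be expected to sit between the recombination (att) sites that allow its transfer into other vectors. No feature table accompanies the record, however, so the exact site arrangement and the origin of replication are not documented here. M13 forward and reverse priming sites flank the insert for sequence verification.

The ORF has no stop codon. This lets it be moved by recombination into a destination vector that supplies a C-terminal epitope tag and a stop codon in frame. The record lists no promoter for expressing the insert, and the depositor states that the plasmid should not be used directly for transfection. It serves as a shuttle and archival clone. The depositor points to a set of four companion lentiviral destination vectors (pLX301 to pLX304), obtained separately, for expressing the ORF in mammalian cells. The clone is described as part of a kit of similar ORF plasmids and is associated with a study that examined resistance to RAF inhibition through reactivation of the MAP kinase pathway. This fits use of the collection in ORF overexpression experiments, although the record does not specify what role CIB1 itself played in that work.
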