Addgene plasmid #23364: pDONR223-CIB1
Depositing lab: William Hahn & David Root. Depositing organization: Dana-Farber Cancer Institute. Publication: COT drives resistance to RAF inhibition through MAP kinase pathway reactivation. Johannessen CM, Boehm JS, Kim SY, Thomas SR, Wardwell L, Johnson LA, Emery CM, Stransky N, Cogdill AP, Barretina J, Caponigro G, Hieronymus H, Murray RR, Salehi-Ashtiani K, Hill DE, Vidal M, Zhao JJ, Yang X, Alkan O, Kim S, Harris JL, Wilson CJ, Myer VE, Finan PM, Root DE, Roberts TM, Golub T, Flaherty KT, Dummer R, Weber BL, Sellers WR, Schlegel R, Wargo JA, Hahn WC, Garraway LA. Nature. 2010 Dec 16;468(7326):968-72. doi: 10.1038/nature09627 PubMed 21107320.
Backbone
  Vector backbone: pDONR223
  Backbone manufacturer: Invitrogen
  Backbone size w/o insert (bp): 5005
  Vector type: Gateway Donor vector
Growth in bacteria
  Bacterial resistance: Spectinomycin, 50 μg/mL
  Growth temperature: 37°C
  Growth strain: DH5alpha
  Copy number: High Copy
Gene/Insert
  Gene/Insert name: CIB1 (alt name: calcium and integrin binding 1 (calmyrin);CIB1)
  Species: H. sapiens (human)
  Insert size (bp): 576
  Entrez Gene: CIB1 (a.k.a. CIB, CIBP, KIP1, PRKDCIP, SIP2-28)
  Cloning method: Gateway Cloning
  Sequencing primers: 5′ M13pUC-fwd; 3′ M13rev
Terms and licenses: Academic/Nonprofit Terms; Industry Terms: Not Available to Industry
Depositor comments: The ORF has no Stop codon. This design enables easy recombination into a destination vector to add an epitope tag of choice and Stop codon to the ORF. Do NOT use this plasmid directly for transfections. A set of 4 custom lentiviral vectors is available ( pLX301 (http://www.addgene.org/25895/) , pLX302 (http://www.addgene.org/25896/) , pLX303 (http://www.addgene.org/25897/) , pLX304 (http://www.addgene.org/25890/) ) to be used to express these ORFs in mammalian cells. These plasmids are not included in the kit and must be ordered separately.
How to cite: pDONR223-CIB1 was a gift from William Hahn & David Root (Addgene plasmid # 23364 ; http://n2t.net/addgene:23364 ; RRID:Addgene_23364)
